>Addgene plasmid #87447 | pGHYB | addgene full sequence | sequence record 174104 | Addgene NGS Result
TGTCGATTCGATACTAACGCCGCCATCCAGTGTCGAAAACGAGCTCGAATTCATCGATGATATCATGTAA
TTAGTTATGTCACGCTTACATTCACGCCCTCCCCCCACATCCGCTCTAACCGAAAAGGAAGGAGTTAGAC
AACCTGAAGTCTAGGTCCCTATTTATTTTTTTATAGTTATGTTAGTATTAAGAACGTTATTTATATTTCA
AATTTTTCTTTTTTTTCTGTACAGACGCGTGTACGCATGTAACATTATACTGAAAACCTTGCTTGAGAAG
GTTTTGGGACGCTCGAAGGCTTTAATTTGCAAGCTGGAGACCAACATGTGAGCAAAAGGCCAGCAAAAGG
CCAGGAACCGTAAAAAGGCCGCGTTGCTGGCGTTTTTCCATAGGCTCCGCCCCCCTGACGAGCATCACAA
AAATCGACGCTCAAGTCAGAGGTGGCGAAACCCGACAGGACTATAAAGATACCAGGCGTTTCCCCCTGGA
AGCTCCCTCGTGCGCTCTCCTGTTCCGACCCTGCCGCTTACCGGATACCTGTCCGCCTTTCTCCCTTCGG
GAAGCGTGGCGCTTTCTCATAGCTCACGCTGTAGGTATCTCAGTTCGGTGTAGGTCGTTCGCTCCAAGCT
GGGCTGTGTGCACGAACCCCCCGTTCAGCCCGACCGCTGCGCCTTATCCGGTAACTATCGTCTTGAGTCC
AACCCGGTAAGACACGACTTATCGCCACTGGCAGCAGCCACTGGTAACAGGATTAGCAGAGCGAGGTATG
TAGGCGGTGCTACAGAGTTCTTGAAGTGGTGGCCTAACTACGGCTACACTAGAAGAACAGTATTTGGTAT
CTGCGCTCTGCTGAAGCCAGTTACCTTCGGAAAAAGAGTTGGTAGCTCTTGATCCGGCAAACAAACCACC
GCTGGTAGCGGTGGTTTTTTTGTTTGCAAGCAGCAGATTACGCGCAGAAAAAAAGGATCTCAAGAAGATC
CTTTGATCTTTTCTACGGGGTCTGACGCTCAGTGGAACGAAAACTCACGTTAAGGGATTTTGGTCATGCA
TGAGATCAGATCTTTTTTGTAGAAATGTCTTGGTGTCCTCGTCCAATCAGGTAGCCATCTCTGAAATATC
TGGCTCCGTTGCAACTCCGAACGACCTGCTGGCAACGTAAAATTCTCCGGGGTAAAACTTAAATGTGGAG
TAATGGAACCAGAAACGTCTCTTCCCTTCTCTCTCCTTCCACCGCCCGTTACCGTCCCTAGGAAATTTTA
CTCTGCTGGAGAGCTTCTTCTACGGCCCCCTTGCAGCAATGCTCTTCCCAGCATTACGTTGCGGGTAAAA
CGGAGGTCGTGTACCCGACCTAGCAGCCCAGGGATGGAAAAGTCCCGGCCGTCGCTGGCAATAATAGCGG
GCGGACGCATGTCATGAGATTATTGGAAACCACCAGAATCGAATATAAAAGGCGAACACCTTTCCCAATT
TTGGTTTCTCCTGACCCAAAGACTTTAAATTTAATTTATTTGTCCCTATTTCAATCAATTGAACAACTAT
TTCGAAACGAGGAATTCACGTGGCCCAGCCGGCCGTCTCGGATCGGTACCTCGAGCCGCGGCGGCCGCCA
GCTTTCTAGAACAAAAACTCATCTCAGAAGAGGATCTGAATAGCGCCGTCGACCATCATCATCATCATCA
TTGAGTTTGTAGCCTTAGACATGACTGTTCCTCAGTTCAAGTTGGGCACTTACGAGAAGACCGGTCTTGC
TAGATTCTAATCAAGAGGATGTCAGAATGCCATTTGCCTGAGAGATGCAGGCTTCATTTTTGATACTTTT
TTATTTGTAACCTATATAGTATAGGATTTTTTTTGTCATTTTGTTTCTTCTCGTACGAGCTTGCTCCTGA
TCAGCCTATCTCGCAGCTGATGAATATCTTGTGGTAGGGGTTTGGGAAAATCATTCGAGTTTGATGTTTT
TCTTGGTATTTCCCACTCCTCTTCAGAGTACAGAAGATTAAGTGAGACCTTCGTTTGTGCGGATCTGTTT
AGCTTGCCTCGTCCCCGCCGGGTCACCCGGCCAGCGACATGGAGGCCCAGAATACCCTCCTTGACAGTCT
TGACGTGCGCAGCTCAGGGGCATGATGTGACTGTCGCCCGTACATTTAGCCCATACATCCCCATGTATAA
TCATTTGCATCCATACATTTTGATGGCCGCACGGCGCGAAGCAAAAATTACGGCTCCTCGCTGCGGACCT
GCGAGCAGGGAAACGCTCCCCTCACAGACGCGTTGAATTGTCCCCACGCCGCGCCCCTGTAGAGAAATAT
AAAAGGTTAGGATTTGCCACTGAGGTTCTTCTTTCATATACTTCCTTTTAAAATCTTGCTAGGATACAGT
TCTCACATCACATCCGAACATAAACAACCATGGGTAAAAAGCCTGAACTCACCGCGACGTCTGTCGAGAA
GTTTCTGATCGAAAAGTTCGACAGCGTCTCCGACCTGATGCAGCTCTCGGAGGGCGAAGAATCTCGTGCT
TTCAGCTTCGATGTAGGAGGGCGTGGATATGTCCTGCGGGTAAATAGCTGCGCCGATGGTTTCTACAAAG
ATCGTTATGTTTATCGGCACTTTGCATCGGCCGCGCTCCCGATTCCGGAAGTGCTTGACATTGGGGAATT
CAGCGAGAGCCTGACCTATTGCATCTCCCGCCGTGCACAGGGTGTCACGTTGCAAGACCTGCCTGAAACC
GAACTGCCCGCTGTTCTGCAGCCGGTCGCGGAGGCCATGGATGCGATCGCTGCGGCCGATCTTAGCCAGA
CGAGCGGGTTCGGCCCATTCGGACCGCAAGGAATCGGTCAATACACTACATGGCGTGATTTCATATGCGC
GATTGCTGATCCCCATGTGTATCACTGGCAAACTGTGATGGACGACACCGTCAGTGCGTCCGTCGCGCAG
GCTCTCGATGAGCTGATGCTTTGGGCCGAGGACTGCCCCGAAGTCCGGCACCTCGTGCACGCGGATTTCG
GCTCCAACAATGTCCTGACGGACAATGGCCGCATAACAGCGGTCATTGACTGGAGCGAGGCGATGTTCGG
GGATTCCCAATACGAGGTCGCCAACATCTTCTTCTGGAGGCCGTGGTTGGCTTGTATGGAGCAGCAGACG
CGCTACTTCGAGCGGAGGCATCCGGAGCTTGCAGGATCGCCGCGGCTCCGGGCGTATATGCTCCGCATTG
GTCTTGACCAACTCTATCAGAGCTTGGTTGACGGCAATTTCGATGATGCAGCTTGGGCGCAGGGTCGATG
CGACGCAATCGTCCGATCCGGAGCCGGGACTGTCGGGCGTACACAAATCGCCCGCAGAAGCGCGGCCGTC
TGGACCGATGGCTGTGTAGAAGTACTCGCCGATAGTGGAAACCGACGCCCCAGCACTCGTCCGAGGGCAA
AGGAATAATCAGTACTGACAATAAAAAGATTCTTGTTTTCAAGAACTTGTCATTTGTATAGTTTTTTTAT
ATTGTAGTTGTTCTATTTTAATCAAATGTTAGCGTGATTTATATTTTTTTTCGCCTCGACATCATCTGCC
CAGATGCGAAGTTAAGTGCGCAGAAAGTAATATCATGCGTCAATCGTATGTGAATGCTGGTCGCTATACT
GC
Features (pLannotate 1.2.2; 8 found; start..end, strand, type, name):
     63..310     +  terminator     CYC1 terminator: S. cerevisiae CYC1; transcription terminator for CYC1
    385..973     -  rep_origin     ori: high-copy-number ColE1/pMB1/pBR322/pUC origin of replication
   1064..1540    +  promoter       GAP promoter: promoter for Pichia pastoris glyceraldehyde-3-phosphate dehydrogenase
   1664..1681    +  CDS            capTEV™ (fragment): composite tag for in vivo biotinylation, TEV protease cleavage, and 6xHis tagging
   1692..1757    +  CDS            AOX1 (fragment): ALOX1_KOMPC - Experimental evidence at protein level: Swiss-Prot protein existence level 1. Major isoform of alcohol oxidase, which catalyzes the oxidation of methanol to formaldehyde and hydrogen peroxide, the first step in the methanol utilization pathway of methylotrophic yeasts. From Komagataella phaffii (strain ATCC 76273 / CBS 7435 / CECT 11047 / NRRL Y-11430 / Wegner 21-1) (Yeast) (Pichia pastoris).
   1761..2007    +  terminator     AOX1 terminator: Pichia pastoris AOX1; transcription terminator for AOX1
   2066..3641    +  gene           hphMX6: yeast selectable marker conferring hygromycin resistance
   3444..3641    +  terminator     TEF terminator: Ashbya gossypii TEF terminator
