[The description below was written by a language model from this plasmid's Addgene catalogue record and pLannotate feature annotations shown in this document.]
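Description:
pGHYB is an empty-backbone yeast expression vector for Pichia pastoris (Komagataella phaffii). The catalogue lists it at about 3.5 kb, and the sequenced record is 3,642 nt. It is maintained in E. coli through a high-copy ColE1/pUC-type origin. Hygromycin is the only selection recorded for both bacteria and yeast, and no separate ampicillin or Zeocin marker is annotated. Resistance comes from an hphMX6-type cassette, a hygromycin phosphotransferase gene ending in the Ashbya gossypii TEF terminator. A CYC1 terminator is annotated just past the sequence junction from this cassette on the circular map, so it may also belong to the marker unit. How the single marker is expressed in both hosts is not resolved by the feature table.

The expression cassette uses the P. pastoris GAP (glyceraldehyde-3-phosphate dehydrogenase) promoter. This promoter drives constitutive transcription, so methanol induction is not required. The AOX1 transcription terminator lies downstream. Genes of interest are inserted between these elements by restriction enzyme cloning, and the insert can be checked with the listed GAP forward and AOX1 reverse sequencing primers. An 18-nt match annotated as a fragment of a composite tag sits just upstream of the terminator. Its length is consistent with a 6xHis coding stretch that could give a C-terminal tag on in-frame inserts, but the record does not confirm this. The short AOX1 coding fragment next to it is probably residual sequence carried with the terminator. No secretion signal or yeast replication origin is annotated, which suggests intracellular expression and maintenance by genomic integration, although the record states neither. The vector belongs to a set of hygromycin-resistance plasmids built for gene expression in P. pastoris.
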