Addgene plasmid #87447: pGHYB
Purpose: (Empty Backbone) Pichia pastoris expression plasmid
Depositing lab: Sheng Yang. Depositing organization: CAS Center for Excellence in Molecular Plant Sciences ("CEMPS"). Publication: Hygromycin-resistance vectors for gene expression in Pichia pastoris. Yang J, Nie L, Chen B, Liu Y, Kong Y, Wang H, Diao L. Yeast. 2014 Apr;31(4):115-25. PubMed 24822243.
Backbone
  Vector backbone: pGHYB
  Backbone manufacturer: Sheng Yang Lab
  Backbone size (bp): 3500
  Vector type: Yeast Expression
  Promoter: GAP
  Selectable markers: Hygromycin
Growth in bacteria
  Bacterial resistance: Hygromycin, 200 μg/mL
  Growth temperature: 37°C
  Growth strain: DH5alpha
  Copy number: High Copy
Gene/Insert
  Cloning method: Restriction Enzyme
  Sequencing primers: 5′ GAP; 3′ 3 AOX1
Terms and licenses: Academic/Nonprofit Terms; Industry Terms: Not Available to Industry
How to cite: pGHYB was a gift from Sheng Yang (Addgene plasmid # 87447 ; http://n2t.net/addgene:87447 ; RRID:Addgene_87447)
